Addgene plasmid #152219: pGBW-m4133959
Purpose: Mammalian expression plasmid for SARS-CoV-2 nsp4
Depositing lab: Ginkgo Bioworks & Benjie Chen. Depositing organization: Ginkgo Bioworks.
Backbone
  Vector backbone: pTwist_CMV_Hygro_6
  Backbone size w/o insert (bp): 6525
  Vector type: Mammalian Expression
  Selectable markers: Hygromycin
Growth in bacteria
  Bacterial resistance: Ampicillin, 100 μg/mL
  Growth temperature: 37°C
  Growth strain: DH5alpha
  Copy number: High Copy
Gene/Insert
  Gene/Insert name: SARS-CoV-2 nsp4
  Species: Severe acute respiratory syndrome coronavirus 2
  Insert size (bp): 1493
  Mutation: wt
  Entrez Gene: ORF1ab (a.k.a. GU280_gp01)
  Promoter: CMV
  Tag / fusion protein: Cleavable TEV;CBP (C terminal on backbone)
  Cloning method: Unknown
Resource information
  A portion of this plasmid was derived from a plasmid made by: GinkgoBioworks
Depositor comments: NCBI reference sequence: YP_009725300.1
How to cite: pGBW-m4133959 was a gift from Ginkgo Bioworks & Benjie Chen (Addgene plasmid # 152219 ; http://n2t.net/addgene:152219 ; RRID:Addgene_152219)
