[The description below was written by a language model from this plasmid's Addgene catalogue record and pLannotate feature annotations shown in this document.]
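Description:
pGBW-m4133959 is a mammalian expression plasmid built on the pTwist_CMV_Hygro_6 backbone for producing SARS-CoV-2 non-structural protein 4 (nsp4), one of the mature products of the viral ORF1ab polyprotein. The full sequence is about 8.1 kb. It is propagated in E. coli as a high-copy plasmid through a ColE1/pUC-type origin and selected with ampicillin via a complete β-lactamase (AmpR) gene. A short additional β-lactamase fragment is also annotated near the origin. For selection in mammalian cells, a separate cassette places a hygromycin B phosphotransferase gene under the human ubiquitin C promoter, followed by a synthetic polyadenylation signal.

The wild-type nsp4 coding sequence (about 1.5 kb) sits downstream of the CMV immediate-early enhancer and promoter elements, which lie at the end of the linearised map and read across the origin of numbering into the insert. The automated annotation matches this ORF to the SARS-CoV-2 replicase polyprotein 1a. The nsp10 functional text attached to that hit is generic to the polyprotein database entry and does not describe this insert. The backbone supplies a C-terminal tag consisting of a TEV protease cleavage site and a calmodulin-binding peptide (CBP), of which only a short fragment is detected by the annotation. This tag allows calcium-dependent capture on calmodulin resin and subsequent tag removal. An SV40 poly(A) signal is annotated just downstream of the tag, on the opposite strand. The expression unit is flanked by β-globin insulator elements, and bacterial T7 and rrnG terminators help isolate the cassettes from one another. The construct suits transient or hygromycin-selected stable expression of nsp4 for purification, interaction or functional studies.
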