Features (pLannotate 1.2.2; 20 found; start..end, strand, type, name):
      8..1504    +  CDS            R1A_SARS2 (fragment): Experimental evidence at protein level: Swiss-Prot protein existence level 1. [Non-structural protein 10]: Plays a pivotal role in viral transcription by stimulating both nsp14 3'-5' exoribonuclease and nsp16 2'-O-methyltransferase activities. Therefore plays an essential role in viral mRNAs cap methylation. From Severe acute respiratory syndrome coronavirus 2 (2019-nCoV) (SARS-CoV-2).
   1529..1545    +  CDS            CBP (fragment): calmodulin-binding peptide derived from skeletal muscle myosin light chain kinase; binds calmodulin with nanomolar affinity in the presence of calcium
   1669..1790    -  polyA_signal   SV40 poly(A) signal: SV40 polyadenylation signal
   1813..1882    -  CDS            large T antigen (fragment): large T antigen from SV40 (simian virus 40)
   1905..1951    +  terminator     T7 terminator: transcription terminator for bacteriophage T7 RNA polymerase
   1981..2117    +  terminator     rrnG terminator: transcription terminator from the E. coli ribosomal RNA rrnG operon (Albrechtsen et al., 1991)
   2162..2233    +  misc_feature   3' β-globin insulator: insulator downstream of the human β-globin locus (Farrell et al., 2002)
   2459..3047    -  rep_origin     ori: high-copy-number ColE1/pMB1/pBR322/pUC origin of replication
   3219..3283    -  CDS            bla(M) (fragment): β-lactamase lacking the signal sequence; bla(M); allows cytosolic expression of β-lactamase
   3547..4756    +  promoter       UbC promoter: human ubiquitin C promoter
   4766..5787    +  CDS            HygR (fragment): hygromycin B phosphotransferase confers resistance to hygromycin
   5815..5863    +  polyA_signal   poly(A) signal: synthetic polyadenylation signal
   6129..6989    +  CDS            AmpR: β-lactamase; bla; confers resistance to ampicillin, carbenicillin, and related antibiotics
   7002..7138    +  terminator     rrnG terminator: transcription terminator from the E. coli ribosomal RNA rrnG operon (Albrechtsen et al., 1991)
   7283..7354    +  misc_feature   5' β-globin insulator: insulator upstream of the human β-globin locus (Farrell et al., 2002)
   7359..7405    -  terminator     T7 terminator: transcription terminator for bacteriophage T7 RNA polymerase
   7423..7471    -  polyA_signal   poly(A) signal: synthetic polyadenylation signal
   7552..7855    +  enhancer       CMV enhancer: human cytomegalovirus immediate early enhancer
   7928..7945    -  promoter       CMV promoter (fragment): human cytomegalovirus (CMV) immediate early promoter
   8008..8059    +  promoter       CMVd2 promoter: truncated human cytomegalovirus (CMV) immediate early promoter that yields moderately reduced expression relative to the full-length promoter
>Addgene plasmid #152219 | pGBW-m4133959 | depositor full sequence | sequence record 295231 | Full Sequence
CACCATGATTGTTAATAATTGGTTGAAGCAGTTAATTAAAGTTACACTTGTGTTCCTTTTTGTTGCTGCT
ATTTTCTATTTAATAACACCTGTTCATGTCATGTCTAAACATACTGACTTTTCAAGTGAAATCATAGGAT
ACAAGGCTATTGATGGTGGTGTCACTCGTGACATAGCATCTACAGATACTTGTTTTGCTAACAAACATGC
TGATTTTGACACATGGTTTAGCCAGCGTGGTGGTAGTTATACTAATGACAAAGCTTGCCCATTGATTGCT
GCAGTCATAACAAGAGAAGTGGGTTTTGTCGTGCCTGGTTTGCCTGGCACGATATTACGCACAACTAATG
GTGACTTTTTGCATTTCTTACCTAGAGTTTTTAGTGCAGTTGGTAACATCTGTTACACACCATCAAAACT
TATAGAGTACACTGACTTTGCAACATCAGCTTGTGTTTTGGCTGCTGAATGTACAATTTTTAAAGATGCT
TCTGGTAAGCCAGTACCATATTGTTATGATACCAATGTACTAGAAGGTTCTGTTGCTTATGAAAGTTTAC
GCCCTGACACACGTTATGTGCTCATGGATGGCTCTATTATTCAATTTCCTAACACCTACCTTGAAGGTTC
TGTTAGAGTGGTAACAACTTTTGATTCTGAGTACTGTAGGCACGGCACTTGTGAAAGATCAGAAGCTGGT
GTTTGTGTATCTACTAGTGGTAGATGGGTACTTAACAATGATTATTACAGATCTTTACCAGGAGTTTTCT
GTGGTGTAGATGCTGTAAATTTACTTACTAATATGTTTACACCACTAATTCAACCTATTGGTGCTTTGGA
CATATCAGCATCTATAGTAGCTGGTGGTATTGTAGCTATCGTAGTAACATGCCTTGCCTACTATTTTATG
AGGTTTAGAAGAGCTTTTGGTGAATACAGTCATGTAGTTGCCTTTAATACTTTACTATTCCTTATGTCAT
TCACTGTACTCTGTTTAACACCAGTTTACTCATTCTTACCTGGTGTTTATTCTGTTATTTACTTGTACTT
GACATTTTATCTTACTAATGATGTTTCTTTTTTAGCACATATTCAGTGGATGGTTATGTTCACACCTTTA
GTACCTTTCTGGATAACAATTGCTTATATCATTTGTATTTCCACAAAGCATTTCTATTGGTTCTTTAGTA
ATTACCTAAAGAGACGTGTAGTCTTTAATGGTGTTTCCTTTAGTACTTTTGAAGAAGCTGCGCTGTGCAC
CTTTTTGTTAAATAAAGAAATGTATCTAAAGTTGCGTAGTGATGTGCTATTACCTCTTACGCAATATAAT
AGATACTTAGCTCTTTATAATAAGTACAAGTATTTTAGTGGAGCAATGGATACAACTAGCTACAGAGAAG
CTGCTTGTTGTCATCTCGCAAAGGCTCTCAATGACTTCAGTAACTCAGGTTCTGATGTTCTTTACCAACC
ACCACAAACCTCTATCACCTCAGCTGTTTTGGAAAACCTTTACTTTCAGTCGAAGAGGCGATGGAAAAAG
AATTTTATCGCGGTGAGTGCAGCCAACAGATTCAAAAAGATATCCTCGTCTGGTGCCCTCTAAGGATCCG
CAGGCCTCTGCTAGCTTGACTGACTGAGATACAGCGTACCTTCAGCTCACAGACATGATAAGATACATTG
ATGAGTTTGGACAAACCACAACTAGAATGCAGTGAAAAAAATGCTTTATTTGTGAAATTTGTGATGCTAT
TGCTTTATTTGTAACCATTATAAGCTGCAATAAACAAGTTAACAACAACAATTGCATTCATTTTATGTTT
CAGGTTCAGGGGGAGGTGTGGGAGGTTTTTTAAAGCAAGTAAAACCTCTACAAATGTGGTATTGGCCCAT
CTCTATCGGTATCGTAGCATAACCCCTTGGGGCCTCTAAACGGGTCTTGAGGGGTTTTTTGTGCCCCTCG
GGCCGGATTGCTATCTACCGGCATTGGCGCAGAAAAAAATGCCTGATGCGACGCTGCGCGTCTTATACTC
CCACATATGCCAGATTCAGCAACGGATACGGCTTCCCCAACTTGCCCACTTCCATACGTGTCCTCCTTAC
CAGAAATTTATCCTTAAGGTCGTCAGCTATCCTGCAGGCGATCTCTCGATTTCGATCAAGACATTCCTTT
AATGGTCTTTTCTGGACACCACTAGGGGTCAGAAGTAGTTCATCAAACTTTCTTCCCTCCCTAATCTCAT
TGGTTACCTTGGGCTATCGAAACTTAATTAACCAGTCAAGTCAGCTACTTGGCGAGATCGACTTGTCTGG
GTTTCGACTACGCTCAGAATTGCGTCAGTCAAGTTCGATCTGGTCCTTGCTATTGCACCCGTTCTCCGAT
TACGAGTTTCATTTAAATCATGTGAGCAAAAGGCCAGCAAAAGGCCAGGAACCGTAAAAAGGCCGCGTTG
CTGGCGTTTTTCCATAGGCTCCGCCCCCCTGACGAGCATCACAAAAATCGACGCTCAAGTCAGAGGTGGC
GAAACCCGACAGGACTATAAAGATACCAGGCGTTTCCCCCTGGAAGCTCCCTCGTGCGCTCTCCTGTTCC
GACCCTGCCGCTTACCGGATACCTGTCCGCCTTTCTCCCTTCGGGAAGCGTGGCGCTTTCTCATAGCTCA
CGCTGTAGGTATCTCAGTTCGGTGTAGGTCGTTCGCTCCAAGCTGGGCTGTGTGCACGAACCCCCCGTTC
AGCCCGACCGCTGCGCCTTATCCGGTAACTATCGTCTTGAGTCCAACCCGGTAAGACACGACTTATCGCC
ACTGGCAGCAGCCACTGGTAACAGGATTAGCAGAGCGAGGTATGTAGGCGGTGCTACAGAGTTCTTGAAG
TGGTGGCCTAACTACGGCTACACTAGAAGAACAGTATTTGGTATCTGCGCTCTGCTGAAGCCAGTTACCT
TCGGAAAAAGAGTTGGTAGCTCTTGATCCGGCAAACAAACCACCGCTGGTAGCGGTGGTTTTTTTGTTTG
CAAGCAGCAGATTACGCGCAGAAAAAAAGGATCTCAAGAAGATCCTTTGATCTTTTCTACGGGGTCTGAC
GCTCAGTGGAACGAAAACTCACGTTAAGGGATTTTGGTCATGAGATTATCAAAAAGGATCTTCACCTAGA
TCCTTTTAAATTAAAAATGAAGTTTTAAATCAATCTAAAGTATATATGAGTAAACTTGGTCTGACAGTTA
CCAATGCTTAATCAGTGAGGCACCTATCTCAGCGATCTGTCTATTTCGTTCATCCATAGTTGCATTTAAA
TTTCCGAACTCTCCAAGGCCCTCGTCGGAAAATCTTCAAACCTTTCGTCCGATCCATCTTGCAGGCTACC
TCTCGAACGAACTATCGCAAGTCTCTTGGCCGGCCTTGCGCCTTGGCTATTGCTTGGCAGCGCCTATCGC
CAGGTATTACTCCAATCCCGAATATCCGAGATCGGGATCACCCGAGAGAAGTTCAACCTACATCCTCAAT
CCCGATCTATCCGAGATCCGAGGAATATCGAAATCGGGGCGCGCCTGGCCTCCGCGCCGGGTTTTGGCGC
CTCCCGCGGGCGCCCCCCTCGTCACGGCGAGCGCTGCCACGTCAGACGAAGGGCGCAGGAGCGTCCTGAT
CCTTCCGCCCGGACGCTCAGGACAGCGGCCCGCTGCTCATAAGACTCGGCCTTAGAACCCCAGTATCAGC
AGAAGGACATTTTAGGACGGGACTTGGGTGACTCTAGGGCACTGGTTTTCTTTCCAGAGAGCGGAACAGG
CGAGGAAAAGTAGTCCCTTCTCGGCGATTCTGCGGAGGGATCTCCGTGGGGCGGTGAACGCCGATGATTA
TATAAGGACGCGCCGGGTGTGGCACAGCTAGTTCCGTCGCAGCCGGGATTTGGGTCGCGGTTCTTGTTTG
TGGATCGCTGTGATCGTCACTTGGTGAGTAGCGGGCTGCTGGGCTGGCCGGGGCTTTCGTGGCCGCCGGG
CCGCTCGGTGGGACGGAAGCGTGTGGAGAGACCGCCAAGGGCTGTAGTCTGGGTCCGCGAGCAAGGTTGC
CCTGAACTGGGGGTTGGGGGGAGCGCAGCAAAATGGCGGCTGTTCCCGAGTCTTGAATGGAAGACGCTTG
TGAGGCGGGCTGTGAGGTCGTTGAAACAAGGTGGGGGGCATGGTGGGCGGCAAGAACCCAAGGTCTTGAG
CCCTTCGCTAATGCGGGAAAGCTCTTATTCGGGTGAGATGGGCTGGGCACCATCTGGGGACCCTGACGTG
AAGTTTGTCACTGACTGGAGAACTCGGTTTGTCGTCTGTTGCGGGGGCGGCAGTTATGGCGGTGCCGTTG
GGCAGTGCACCCGTACCTTTGGGAGCGCGCGCCCTCGTCGTGTCGTGACGTCACCCGTTCTGTTGGCTTA
TAATGCAGGGTGGGGCCACCTGCCGGTAGGTGTGCGGTAGGCTTTTCTCCGTCGCAGGACGCAGGGTTCG
GGCCTAGGGTAGGCTCTCCTGAATCGACAGGCGCCGGACCTCTGGTGAGGGGAGGGATAAGTGAGGCGTC
AGTTTCTTTGGTCGGTTTTATGTACCTATCTTCTTAAGTAGCTGAAGCTCCGGTTTTGAACTATGCGCTC
GGGGTTGGCGAGTGTGTTTTGTGAAGTTTTTTAGGCACCTTTTGAAATGTAATCATTTGGGTCAATATGT
AATTTTCAGTGTTAGACTTGTAAATTGTCCGCTAAATTCTGGCCGTTTTTGGCTTTTTTGTTAGACAACA
TGGGTAAAAAGCCTGAACTCACCGCGACGTCTGTCGAGAAGTTTCTGATCGAAAAGTTCGACAGCGTCTC
CGACCTGATGCAGCTCTCGGAGGGCGAAGAATCTCGTGCTTTCAGCTTCGATGTAGGAGGGCGTGGATAT
GTCCTGCGGGTAAATAGCTGCGCCGATGGTTTCTACAAAGATCGTTATGTTTATCGGCACTTTGCATCCG
CCGCGCTCCCGATTCCGGAAGTGCTTGACATTGGGGAGTTCAGCGAGAGCCTGACCTATTGCATCTCCCG
CCGTGCACAGGGTGTCACGTTGCAAGACCTGCCTGAAACCGAACTGCCCGCTGTTCTGCAGCCGGTCGCG
GAGGCAATGGATGCCATCGCTGCCGCCGATCTTAGCCAGACGAGCGGGTTCGGCCCATTCGGACCGCAAG
GAATCGGTCAATACACTACATGGCGTGATTTCATATGCGCGATTGCTGATCCCCATGTGTATCACTGGCA
AACTGTGATGGACGACACCGTCAGTGCGTCCGTCGCGCAGGCTCTCGATGAGCTGATGCTTTGGGCCGAG
GACTGCCCCGAAGTCCGGCACCTCGTGCACGCGGATTTCGGCTCCAACAATGTCCTGACGGACAATGGCC
GCATAACAGCGGTCATTGACTGGAGCGAGGCGATGTTCGGGGATTCCCAATACGAGGTCGCCAACATCTT
CTTCTGGAGGCCGTGGTTGGCTTGTATGGAGCAGCAGACGCGCTACTTCGAGCGGAGGCATCCGGAGCTT
GCAGGATCGCCCCGGCTCCGGGCGTATATGCTCCGCATTGGTCTTGACCAACTCTATCAGAGCTTGGTTG
ACGGCAATTTCGATGATGCAGCTTGGGCGCAGGGTCGATGCGACGCAATCGTCCGATCCGGAGCCGGGAC
TGTCGGGCGTACACAAATCGCCCGCAGAAGCGCCGCCGTCTGGACCGATGGCTGTGTAGAAGTACTCGCC
GATAGTGGAAACCGACGCCCCAGCACTCGTCCGAGGGCAAAGGAATAAGCTAGTATGTAAGCCTAGTCTT
AGATAATAAAATCGCTATCCATCGAAGATGGATGTGTGTTGGTTTTTTGTGTGTGTAACGCTAGGCGCGC
CTGGTGTACCGAGAACGATCCTCTCAGTGCGAGTCTCGACGATCCATATCGTTGCTTGGCAGTCAGCCAG
TCGGAATCCAGCTTGGGACCCAGGAAGTCCAATCGTCAGATATTGTACTCAAGCCTGGTCACGGCAGCGT
ACCGATCTGTTTAAACCTAGATATTGATAGTCTGATCGGTCAACGTATAATCGAGTCCTAGCTTTTGCAA
ACATCTATCAAGAGACAGGATCAGCAGGAGGCTTTCGCATGAGTATTCAACATTTCCGTGTCGCCCTTAT
TCCCTTTTTTGCGGCATTTTGCCTTCCTGTTTTTGCTCACCCAGAAACGCTGGTGAAAGTAAAAGATGCT
GAAGATCAGTTGGGTGCGCGAGTGGGTTACATCGAACTGGATCTCAACAGCGGTAAGATCCTTGAGAGTT
TTCGCCCCGAAGAACGCTTTCCAATGATGAGCACTTTTAAAGTTCTGCTATGTGGCGCGGTATTATCCCG
TATTGACGCCGGGCAAGAGCAACTCGGTCGCCGCATACACTATTCTCAGAATGACTTGGTTGAGTATTCA
CCAGTCACAGAAAAGCATCTTACGGATGGCATGACAGTAAGAGAATTATGCAGTGCTGCCATAACCATGA
GTGATAACACTGCGGCCAACTTACTTCTGACAACGATTGGAGGACCGAAGGAGCTAACCGCTTTTTTGCA
CAACATGGGGGATCATGTAACTCGCCTTGATCGTTGGGAACCGGAGCTGAATGAAGCCATACCAAACGAC
GAGCGTGACACCACGATGCCTGTAGCAATGGCAACAACCTTGCGTAAACTATTAACTGGCGAACTACTTA
CTCTAGCTTCCCGGCAACAGTTGATAGACTGGATGGAGGCGGATAAAGTTGCAGGACCACTTCTGCGCTC
GGCCCTTCCGGCTGGCTGGTTTATTGCTGATAAATCTGGAGCCGGTGAGCGTGGGTCTCGCGGTATCATT
GCAGCACTGGGGCCAGATGGTAAGCCCTCCCGTATCGTAGTTATCTACACGACGGGGAGTCAGGCAACTA
TGGATGAACGAAATAGACAGATCGCTGAGATAGGTGCCTCACTGATTAAGCATTGGTAACCGATTCTAGG
TGCATTGGCGCAGAAAAAAATGCCTGATGCGACGCTGCGCGTCTTATACTCCCACATATGCCAGATTCAG
CAACGGATACGGCTTCCCCAACTTGCCCACTTCCATACGTGTCCTCCTTACCAGAAATTTATCCTTAAGA
TCGTTTAAACTCGACTCTGGCTCTATCGAATCTCCGTCGTTTCGAGCTTACGCGAACAGCCGTGGCGCTC
ATTTGCTCGTCGGGCATCGAATCTCGTCAGCTATCGTCAGCTTACCTTTTTGGCAGCGATCGCGGCTCCC
GACATCTTGGACCATTAGCTCCACAGGTATCTTCTTCCCTCTAGTGGTCATAACAGCAGCTTCAGCTACC
TCTCAATTCAAAAAACCCCTCAAGACCCGTTTAGAGGCCCCAAGGGGTTATGCTATCAATCGTTGCGTTA
CACACACAAAAAACCAACACACATCCATCTTCGATGGATAGCGATTTTATTATCTAACTGCTGATCGAGT
GTAGCCAGATCTAGTAATCAATTACGGGGTCATTAGTTCATAGCCCATATATGGAGTTCCGCGTTACATA
ACTTACGGTAAATGGCCCGCCTGGCTGACCGCCCAACGACCCCCGCCCATTGACGTCAATAATGACGTAT
GTTCCCATAGTAACGCCAATAGGGACTTTCCATTGACGTCAATGGGTGGAGTATTTACGGTAAACTGCCC
ACTTGGCAGTACATCAAGTGTATCATATGCCAAGTACGCCCCCTATTGACGTCAATGACGGTAAATGGCC
CGCCTGGCATTATGCCCAGTACATGACCTTATGGGACTTTCCTACTTGGCAGTACATCTACGTATTAGTC
ATCGCTATTACCATGCTGATGCGGTTTTGGCAGTACATCAATGGGCGTGGATAGCGGTTTGACTCACGGG
GATTTCCAAGTCTCCACCCCATTGACGTCAATGGGAGTTTGTTTTGGCACCAAAATCAACGGGACTTTCC
AAAATGTCGTAACAACTCCGCCCCATTGACGCAAATGGGCGGTAGGCGTGTACGGTGGGAGGTCTATATA
AGCAGAGCTGGTTTAGTGAACCGTCAGATCAGATCTTTGTCGATCCTACCATCCACTCGACACACCCGCC
AGCGGCCGC
